Addgene plasmid #105138: pFA6a-kanMX6-P3nmt1-mYFP
Purpose: Yeast gene targeting
Depositing lab: Thomas Pollard & Jian-Qiu Wu. Depositing organization: Yale University. Publication: Spatial and temporal pathway for assembly and constriction of the contractile ring in fission yeast cytokinesis. Wu JQ, Kuhn JR, Kovar DR, Pollard TD. Dev Cell. 2003 Nov;5(5):723-34. S1534-5807(03)00324-1 PubMed 14602073.
Backbone
  Vector backbone: pFA6a
  Backbone size w/o insert (bp): 4170
  Vector type: Bacterial Expression, Yeast Expression
  Selectable markers: KanMX6 (select with G418)
Growth in bacteria
  Bacterial resistance: Ampicillin, 100 μg/mL
  Growth temperature: 37°C
  Growth strain: DH5alpha
  Copy number: High Copy
Gene/Insert
  Gene/Insert name: kanMX6-P3nmt1-mYFP (alt names: monomeric YFP; 3nmt1)
  Species: S. pombe (fission yeast)
  Insert size (bp): 1900
  Mutation: A206K
  Promoter: 3nmt1
  Tag / fusion protein: 3nmt1-mYFP (N terminal on insert)
  Cloning method: Restriction Enzyme; 5′ cloning site PacI (not destroyed); 3′ cloning site AscI (not destroyed)
Terms and licenses: Academic/Nonprofit Terms; Industry Terms: Not Available to Industry
Depositor comments: The sizes of backbone and inserts are approximate, and do not include the selectable marker.
How to cite: pFA6a-kanMX6-P3nmt1-mYFP was a gift from Thomas Pollard & Jian-Qiu Wu (Addgene plasmid # 105138 ; http://n2t.net/addgene:105138 ; RRID:Addgene_105138)
