[The description below was written by a language model from this plasmid's Addgene catalogue record and pLannotate feature annotations shown in this document.]
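Description:
pFA6a-kanMX6-P3nmt1-mYFP is a PCR-template plasmid of the pFA6a family, used for gene targeting in the fission yeast Schizosaccharomyces pombe. It is propagated in E. coli as a high-copy plasmid through a ColE1/pUC-type origin, with ampicillin selection from the bla (AmpR) gene. The feature table shows no yeast replication origin. This fits a construct meant to supply a module for chromosomal integration rather than to be maintained episomally. The sequenced record is about 6.0 kb. T7 and SP6 promoters flank the module, and short lacI, rop and bom fragments are backbone remnants.

The module has two parts. The first is the kanMX6 marker, which confers G418 resistance in yeast and lies in the opposite orientation to the rest of the cassette. The second is the wild-type, full-strength nmt1 promoter (P3nmt1), which gives strong, thiamine-repressible expression. It is followed by a fluorescent protein coding sequence that the annotation software labels generically as GFP. The catalogue identifies it as monomeric YFP carrying the A206K mutation, a change that reduces the weak dimerisation tendency of Aequorea-derived fluorescent proteins. An S. cerevisiae ADH1 terminator lies downstream of the reporter. The insert is bounded by intact PacI and AscI sites.

In the usual application of such modules, the kanMX6-P3nmt1-mYFP segment is amplified with primers carrying homology to a target locus and integrated just upstream of a gene's start codon. This replaces the native promoter with the regulatable nmt1 promoter and fuses mYFP to the N-terminus of the encoded protein. The associated work studied contractile ring assembly and constriction during fission yeast cytokinesis, where such fusions allow protein localisation to be followed in live cells.
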