Features (pLannotate 1.2.2; 12 found; start..end, strand, type, name):
     21..609     +  rep_origin     ori: high-copy-number ColE1/pMB1/pBR322/pUC origin of replication
    792..845     +  CDS            lacI (fragment): lac repressor; lacI; The lac repressor binds to the lac operator to inhibit transcription in E. coli. This inhibition can be relieved by adding lactose or isopropyl-β-D-thiogalactopyranoside (IPTG).
    867..885     +  promoter       T7 promoter: promoter for bacteriophage T7 RNA polymerase
    990..2346    -  gene           kanMX: yeast selectable marker conferring kanamycin resistance (Wach et al., 1994)
   2391..3554    +  promoter       nmt1 promoter: wild-type nmt1 promoter from Schizosaccharomyces pombe, conferring strong thiamine-repressible expression
   3569..4282    +  CDS            GFP: Aequoria victoria green fluorescent protein
   4303..4490    +  terminator     ADH1 terminator: S. cerevisiae ADH1; transcription terminator for the S. cerevisiae alcohol dehydrogenase 1 (ADH1) gene
   4566..4584    -  promoter       SP6 promoter: promoter for bacteriophage SP6 RNA polymerase
   4647..4698    -  misc_feature   bom (fragment): basis of mobility region from pBR322
   4800..4835    -  CDS            rop (fragment): Rop protein, which maintains plasmids at low copy number; rop
   4930..5034    +  promoter       AmpR promoter: bla
   5035..5895    +  CDS            AmpR: β-lactamase; bla; confers resistance to ampicillin, carbenicillin, and related antibiotics
>Addgene plasmid #105138 | pFA6a-kanMX6-P3nmt1-mYFP | addgene full sequence | sequence record 203658 | Addgene NGS Result
GAAAAGATCAAAGGATCTTCTTGAGATCCTTTTTTTCTGCGCGTAATCTGCTGCTTGCAAACAAAAAAAC
CACCGCTACCAGCGGTGGTTTGTTTGCCGGATCAAGAGCTACCAACTCTTTTTCCGAAGGTAACTGGCTT
CAGCAGAGCGCAGATACCAAATACTGTTCTTCTAGTGTAGCCGTAGTTAGGCCACCACTTCAAGAACTCT
GTAGCACCGCCTACATACCTCGCTCTGCTAATCCTGTTACCAGTGGCTGCTGCCAGTGGCGATAAGTCGT
GTCTTACCGGGTTGGACTCAAGACGATAGTTACCGGATAAGGCGCAGCGGTCGGGCTGAACGGGGGGTTC
GTGCACACAGCCCAGCTTGGAGCGAACGACCTACACCGAACTGAGATACCTACAGCGTGAGCTATGAGAA
AGCGCCACGCTTCCCGAAGGGAGAAAGGCGGACAGGTATCCGGTAAGCGGCAGGGTCGGAACAGGAGAGC
GCACGAGGGAGCTTCCAGGGGGAAACGCCTGGTATCTTTATAGTCCTGTCGGGTTTCGCCACCTCTGACT
TGAGCGTCGATTTTTGTGATGCTCGTCAGGGGGGCGGAGCCTATGGAAAAACGCCAGCAACGCGGCCTTT
TTACGGTTCCTGGCCTTTTGCTGGCCTTTTGCTCACATGTTCTTTCCTGCGTTATCCCCTGATTCTGTGG
ATAACCGTATTACCGCCTTTGAGTGAGCTGATACCGCTCGCCGCAGCCGAACGACCGAGCGCAGCGAGTC
AGTGAGCGAGGAAGCGGAAGAGCGCCCAATACGCAAACCGCCTCTCCCCGCGCGTTGGCCGATTCATTAA
TGCAGGTTAACCTGGCTTATCGAAATTAATACGACTCACTATAGGGAGACCGGCAGATCCGCGGCCGCAT
AGGCCACTAGTGGATCTGATATCATCGATGAATTCGAGCTCGTTTAAACTGGATGGCGGCGTTAGTATCG
AATCGACAGCAGTATAGCGACCAGCATTCACATACGATTGACGCATGATATTACTTTCTGCGCACTTAAC
TTCGCATCTGGGCAGATGATGTCGAGGCGAAAAAAAATATAAATCACGCTAACATTTGATTAAAATAGAA
CAACTACAATATAAAAAAACTATACAAATGACAAGTTCTTGAAAACAAGAATCTTTTTATTGTCAGTACT
GATTAGAAAAACTCATCGAGCATCAAATGAAACTGCAATTTATTCATATCAGGATTATCAATACCATATT
TTTGAAAAAGCCGTTTCTGTAATGAAGGAGAAAACTCACCGAGGCAGTTCCATAGGATGGCAAGATCCTG
GTATCGGTCTGCGATTCCGACTCGTCCAACATCAATACAACCTATTAATTTCCCCTCGTCAAAAATAAGG
TTATCAAGTGAGAAATCACCATGAGTGACGACTGAATCCGGTGAGAATGGCAAAAGCTTATGCATTTCTT
TCCAGACTTGTTCAACAGGCCAGCCATTACGCTCGTCATCAAAATCACTCGCATCAACCAAACCGTTATT
CATTCGTGATTGCGCCTGAGCGAGACGAAATACGCGATCGCTGTTAAAAGGACAATTACAAACAGGAATC
GAATGCAACCGGCGCAGGAACACTGCCAGCGCATCAACAATATTTTCACCTGAATCAGGATATTCTTCTA
ATACCTGGAATGCTGTTTTGCCGGGGATCGCAGTGGTGAGTAACCATGCATCATCAGGAGTACGGATAAA
ATGCTTGATGGTCGGAAGAGGCATAAATTCCGTCAGCCAGTTTAGTCTGACCATCTCATCTGTAACATCA
TTGGCAACGCTACCTTTGCCATGTTTCAGAAACAACTCTGGCGCATCGGGCTTCCCATACAATCGATAGA
TTGTCGCACCTGATTGCCCGACATTATCGCGAGCCCATTTATACCCATATAAATCAGCATCCATGTTGGA
ATTTAATCGCGGCCTCGAAACGTGAGTCTTTTCCTTACCCATGGTTGTTTATGTTCGGATGTGATGTGAG
AACTGTATCCTAGCAAGATTTTAAAAGGAAGTATATGAAAGAAGAACCTCAGTGGCAAATCCTAACCTTT
TATATTTCTCTACAGGGGCGCGGCGTGGGGACAATTCAACGCGTCTGTGAGGGGAGCGTTTCCCTGCTCG
CAGGTCTGCAGCGAGGAGCCGTAATTTTTGCTTCGCGCCGTGCGGCCATCAAAATGTATGGATGCAAATG
ATTATACATGGGGATGTATGGGCTAAATGTACGGGCGACAGTCACATCATGCCCCTGAGCTGCGCACGTC
AAGACTGTCAAGGAGGGTATTCTGGGCCTCCATGTCGCTGGCCGGGTGACCCGGCGGGGACGAGGCAAGC
TAAACAGATCTCGCCATAAAAGACAGAATAAGTCATCAGCGGTTGTTTCATTTCCTATATTTTTTTTTTA
TTTTTTTATTTTTTAATAAGGGAAAATTTAACGTCTAAGGATACAGAAGATTGTTAGCACATTAAAGTAA
TAAAGGCTTAAGTAGTAAGTGCCTTAGCATGTTATTGTATTTCAAAGGACATAATCTAAAATAATAACAA
TATCATTTCTCACAAGTTATTCAATTTTCTTTTTTTTTCTAATAATATCAAGAATGTATTATTTGTTTGA
CATAAGTCAACTAATTTATTTAATATGCTGGATTAATCTTGCAGACATGTAAATTAACAAGTTTTAGTCA
AATAACGTTGAAGTTTCAATGAACTCAAATAATTTCTCTTTTTTTTTATATAACCATATGTCTAATCTGA
TTTATATTTTCCGCAGGGATCAACTGAAGTTATGACATTTGGATTGGATCACTTATAACCTTGGTCGCCA
AATAATACAAAAATCAGCGTTATAAAACAAAGAAGGTTTTTGTTAAGAAATTAATCCTCTTTCTTGATAA
GAAAGTTGAACCGAAATTGCAGATACTGATATATGAAAATAATACCCACAATTTTGGGAATAGCGCAAGC
CTCAATTTAAACAATAGGTGAGGACACATGATAATGACCTCAATGATTGTTAGAAGAAAAGAGCCTCATT
ACAAAATCGAAAAATGAATGGTTGGGTACAAGTTTCCAAAACATGGTAAAGTGGACTTTGCGTATGAGAC
GTAAATAGAAAAAAACACTTGTTATATGTTTTCTAGAATTATTGTTGTCTCTTTATGGTTGGATGATGCA
AAATAGTAATTTCGGTTAGTTGCTGTAAAACACCACGAGACAAATAGATATGGATATTTATTAAATCAGG
AAAAACGTAACTCTCGGCTACTGGATGGTTCAGTCACCCAACGATTACTGGGGAGAGAAAACAGGGCAAA
AGCAAAGCTTAAAGGAATCCGATTGTCATTCGGCAATGTGCAGCGAAACTAAAAACCGGATAATGGACCT
GTTAATCGAAACATTGAAGATATATAAAGGAAGAGGAATCCTGGCATATCATCAATTGAATAAGTTGAAT
TAATTATTTCAATCTCATTCTCACTTTCTGACTTATAGTCGCTTTGTTAAATCATGTCTTTAATTAACAG
TAAAGGAGAAGAACTTTTCACTGGAGTTGTCCCAATTCTTGTTGAATTAGATGGTGATGTTAATGGGCAC
AAATTTTCTGTCAGTGGAGAGGGTGAAGGTGATGCAACATACGGAAAACTTACCCTTAAATTTATTTGCA
CTACTGGAAAACTACCTGTTCCATGGCCAACACTTGTCACTACTTTCGGTTATGGTCTAAAATGCTTTGC
TAGATACCCAGATCATATGAAACGGCATGACTTTTTCAAGAGTGCCATGCCCGAAGGTTATGTACAGGAA
AGAACTATATTTTTCAAAGATGACGGGAACTACAAGACACGTGCTGAAGTCAAGTTTGAAGGTGATACCC
TTGTTAATAGAATCGAGTTAAAAGGTATTGATTTTAAAGAAGATGGAAACATTCTTGGACACAAATTGGA
ATACAACTATAACTCACACAATGTATACATCATGGCAGACAAACAAAAGAATGGAATCAAAGTTAACTTC
AAAATTAGACACAACATTGAAGATGGAAGCGTTCAACTAGCAGACCATTATCAACAAAATACTCCAATTG
GCGATGGCCCTGTCCTTTTACCAGACAACCATTACCTGTCCTATCAATCTAAGCTTTCGAAAGATCCCAA
CGAAAAGAGAGACCACATGGTCCTTCTTGAGTTTGTAACAGCTGCTGGGATTACACATGGCATGGATGAA
CTATACAAATAGGGCGCGCCACTTCTAAATAAGCGAATTTCTTATGATTTATGATTTTTATTATTAAATA
AGTTATAAAAAAAATAAGTGTATACAAATTTTAAAGTGACTCTTAGGTTTTAAAACGAAAATTCTTATTC
TTGAGTAACTCTTTCCTGTAGGTCAGGTTGCTTTCTCAGGTATAGTATGAGGTCGCTCTTATTGACCACA
CCTCTACCGGCAGATCCGCTAGGGATAACAGGGTAATATAGATCCGTCGACCTGCAGCGTACGAAGCTTC
AGCTGGCGGCCGCGTTCTATAGTGTCACCTAAATCGTATGTGTATGATACATAAGGTTATGTATTAATTG
TAGCCGCGTTCTAACGACAATATGTCCATATGGTGCACTCTCAGTACAATCTGCTCTGATGCCGCATAGT
TAAGCCAGCCCCGACACCCGCCAACACCCGCTGACGCGCCCTGACGGGCTTGTCTGCTCCCGGCATCCGC
TTACAGACAAGCTGTGACCGTCTCCGGGAGCTGCATGTGTCAGAGGTTTTCACCGTCATCACCGAAACGC
GCGAGACGAAAGGGCCTCGTGATACGCCTATTTTTATAGGTTAATGTCATGATAATAATGGTTTCTTAGA
CGTCAGGTGGCACTTTTCGGGGAAATGTGCGCGGAACCCCTATTTGTTTATTTTTCTAAATACATTCAAA
TATGTATCCGCTCATGAGACAATAACCCTGATAAATGCTTCAATAATATTGAAAAAGGAAGAGTATGAGT
ATTCAACATTTCCGTGTCGCCCTTATTCCCTTTTTTGCGGCATTTTGCCTTCCTGTTTTTGCTCACCCAG
AAACGCTGGTGAAAGTAAAAGATGCTGAAGATCAGTTGGGTGCACGAGTGGGTTACATCGAACTGGATCT
CAACAGCGGTAAGATCCTTGAGAGTTTTCGCCCCGAAGAACGTTTTCCAATGATGAGCACTTTTAAAGTT
CTGCTATGTGGCGCGGTATTATCCCGTATTGACGCCGGGCAAGAGCAACTCGGTCGCCGCATACACTATT
CTCAGAATGACTTGGTTGAGTACTCACCAGTCACAGAAAAGCATCTTACGGATGGCATGACAGTAAGAGA
ATTATGCAGTGCTGCCATAACCATGAGTGATAACACTGCGGCCAACTTACTTCTGACAACGATCGGAGGA
CCGAAGGAGCTAACCGCTTTTTTGCACAACATGGGGGATCATGTAACTCGCCTTGATCGTTGGGAACCGG
AGCTGAATGAAGCCATACCAAACGACGAGCGTGACACCACGATGCCTGTAGCAATGGCAACAACGTTGCG
CAAACTATTAACTGGCGAACTACTTACTCTAGCTTCCCGGCAACAATTAATAGACTGGATGGAGGCGGAT
AAAGTTGCAGGACCACTTCTGCGCTCGGCCCTTCCGGCTGGCTGGTTTATTGCTGATAAATCTGGAGCCG
GTGAGCGTGGGTCTCGCGGTATCATTGCAGCACTGGGGCCAGATGGTAAGCCCTCCCGTATCGTAGTTAT
CTACACGACGGGGAGTCAGGCAACTATGGATGAACGAAATAGACAGATCGCTGAGATAGGTGCCTCACTG
ATTAAGCATTGGTAACTGTCAGACCAAGTTTACTCATATATACTTTAGATTGATTTAAAACTTCATTTTT
AATTTAAAAGGATCTAGGTGAAGATCCTTTTTGATAATCTCATGACCAAAATCCCTTAACGTGAGTTTTC
GTTCCACTGAGCGTCAGACCCCGTA
