>Addgene plasmid #105138 | pFA6a-kanMX6-P3nmt1-mYFP | depositor partial sequence | sequence record 199276 | mYFP
AACAGTAAAGGAGAAGAACTTTTCACTGGAGTTGTCCCAATTCTTGTTGAATTAGATGGTGATGTTAATG
GGCACAAATTTTCTGTCAGTGGAGAGGGTGAAGGTGATGCAACATACGGAAAACTTACCCTTAAATTTAT
TTGCACTACTGGAAAACTACCTGTTCCATGGCCAACACTTGTCACTACTTTCGGTTATGGTCTAAAATGC
TTTGCTAGATACCCAGATCATATGAAACGGCATGACTTTTTCAAGAGTGCCATGCCCGAAGGTTATGTAC
AGGAAAGAACTATATTTTTCAAAGATGACGGGAACTACAAGACACGTGCTGAAGTCAAGTTTGAAGGTGA
TACCCTTGTTAATAGAATCGAGTTAAAAGGTATTGATTTTAAAGAAGATGGAAACATTCTTGGACACAAA
TTGGAATACAACTATAACTCACACAATGTATACATCATGGCAGACAAACAAAAGAATGGAATCAAAGTTA
ACTTCAAAATTAGACACAACATTGAAGATGGAAGCGTTCAACTAGCAGACCATTATCAACAAAATACTCC
AATTGGCGATGGCCCTGTCCTTTTACCAGACAACCATTACCTGTCCTATCAATCTAAGCTTTCGAAAGAT
CCCAACGAAAAGAGAGACCACATGGTCCTTCTTGAGTTTGTAACAGCTGCTGGGATTACACATGGCATGG
ATGAACTATACAAATAG
